>Addgene plasmid #41105 | siCheck2-Gkmutant3'UTR | addgene partial sequence | sequence record 56051 | psiCHECK2-F 5'-GTCCGCAACTACAACGCCTACCTT-3'
ATGTTCATCGAGTCCGACCCTGGGTTCTTTTCCAACGCTATTGTCGAGGGAGCTAAGAAGTTCCCTAACA
CCGAGTTCGTGAAGGTGAAGGGCCTCCACTTCAGCCAGGAGGACGCTCCAGATGAAATGGGTAAGTACAT
CAAGAGCTTCGTGGAGCGCGTGCTGAAGAACGAGCAGTAATTCTAGGCGATCGCTCGAGATACGACAGTC
GCCTGACACTTAGATCGATTCTAGGTAAAGATAATAATTATTTGTCCGGATTTCGTTTGGATCTTATACA
CACACTCTGTACATAGTCCTCGAAGGACAGTGGGTGGTTGAACGTGCTTTAAACCCTGTAAATAGCTGGA
CTAAGCTCCGTACTACTTTAAGTATCCCGTATCCTGACTATCTTAACGTGTTTTCGTTGCATATTCTGTA
CGTCTTAGCCGTAGTTCCATTGACGTTGGCTGGACTTCCGCGCGCCACGCAGGCCCATATCAGCGGAATT
GTATATAGCCAAAGTGCAAACGACATTTCTAATTTAAGTAGGTCCCGTACTCGTATGTGTATGTATATGT
ATGTAGTGATTACGCCCCTTAAACAATAAACAGATATAATACGAATCGGCGGCCGCTGGCCGCAATAAAA
TATCTTTATTTTCATTACATCTGTGTGTTGGTTTTTTGTGTGAGGATCTAAATGAGTCTTCGGACCTCGC
GGGGGCCGCTTAAGCGGTGGTTAGGGTTTGTCTGACGCGGGGGGAGGGGGAAGGAACGAAACACTCTCAT
TCGGAGGCGGCTCGGGGTTTGGTCTTGGTGGCCACGGGCACGCAGAAGAGCGCCGCGATCCTCTTAAGCA
CCCCCCCGCCCTCCGTGGAGGCGGGGGTTTGGTCGGCGGGTGGTAACTGGCGGGCCGCTGACTCGGGCG
