[The description below was written by a language model from this plasmid's Addgene catalogue record.]
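Description:
siCheck2-Gkmutant3'UTR is a luciferase reporter plasmid built on the siCheck2 backbone, with a recorded total size of about 6.4 kb (roughly 6 kb of backbone plus a 400 bp insert). It is propagated in E. coli under ampicillin selection. The copy number is listed as unknown, and no feature table is provided, so the origin of replication, promoters and polyadenylation signals are not itemised in the record. If the backbone corresponds to the commercial psiCHECK-2 design, as its name suggests, it would carry two luciferases on one plasmid. In that design, Renilla luciferase is the experimental reporter, with a cloning site just downstream of its coding sequence. Firefly luciferase is expressed independently as an internal normalisation control.

The insert is a roughly 400 bp fragment named Gk3'UTR, listed as synthetic and cloned between XhoI and NotI sites. In a psiCHECK-2-type vector these sites would place it as the 3' untranslated region of the reporter transcript. The plasmid name marks this as a mutant version of the Gk 3'UTR, but the record does not say which positions are altered or which organism's Gk gene the sequence derives from. Mutant UTR reporters of this kind usually serve as negative controls alongside a wild-type UTR construct: disrupting the predicted small-RNA target site should relieve repression of the reporter. This fits the associated study, which examines how Dicer partner proteins set the length of mature miRNAs in flies and mammals. The specific miRNA tested and the cell type used are not stated.
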