Addgene plasmid #41105: siCheck2-Gkmutant3'UTR
Depositing lab: Phillip Zamore. Depositing organization: University of Massachusetts, Worcester. Publication: Dicer Partner Proteins Tune the Length of Mature miRNAs in Flies and Mammals. Fukunaga R, Han BW, Hung JH, Xu J, Weng Z, Zamore PD. Cell. 2012 Oct 9. pii: S0092-8674(12)01171-3. doi: 10.1016/j.cell.2012.09.027. PubMed 23063653.
Backbone
  Vector backbone: siCheck2
  Backbone size w/o insert (bp): 6000
  Total vector size (bp): 6400
  Vector type: Luciferase
Growth in bacteria
  Bacterial resistance: Ampicillin, 100 μg/mL
  Growth temperature: 37°C
  Growth strain: Mach1
  Copy number: Unknown
Gene/Insert
  Gene/Insert name: Gk3'UTR
  Species: Synthetic
  Insert size (bp): 400
  Cloning method: Restriction Enzyme; 5′ cloning site XhoI (unknown if destroyed); 3′ cloning site NotI (unknown if destroyed)
  Sequencing primers: 5′ ATGAAATGGGTAAGTACATCAAGAGCTTCG; 3′ TCCTCACACAAAAAACCAACACACAGATGT
Terms and licenses: Academic/Nonprofit Terms; Industry Terms: Not Available to Industry
How to cite: siCheck2-Gkmutant3'UTR was a gift from Phillip Zamore (Addgene plasmid # 41105 ; http://n2t.net/addgene:41105 ; RRID:Addgene_41105)
